>Addgene plasmid #80543 | Rab24 cds in pGem-T Easy | addgene full sequence | sequence record 176452 | Addgene NGS Result
GGTATCCGGTAAGCGGCAGGGTCGGAACAGGAGAGCGCACGAGGGAGCTTCCAGGGGGAAACGCCTGGTA
TCTTTATAGTCCTGTCGGGTTTCGCCACCTCTGACTTGAGCGTCGATTTTTGTGATGCTCGTCAGGGGGG
CGGAGCCTATGGAAAAACGCCAGCAACGCGGCCTTTTTACGGTTCCTGGCCTTTTGCTGGCCTTTTGCTC
ACATGTTCTTTCCTGCGTTATCCCCTGATTCTGTGGATAACCGTATTACCGCCTTTGAGTGAGCTGATAC
CGCTCGCCGCAGCCGAACGACCGAGCGCAGCGAGTCAGTGAGCGAGGAAGCGGAAGAGCGCCCAATACGC
AAACCGCCTCTCCCCGCGCGTTGGCCGATTCATTAATGCAGCTGGCACGACAGGTTTCCCGACTGGAAAG
CGGGCAGTGAGCGCAACGCAATTAATGTGAGTTAGCTCACTCATTAGGCACCCCAGGCTTTACACTTTAT
GCTTCCGGCTCGTATGTTGTGTGGAATTGTGAGCGGATAACAATTTCACACAGGAAACAGCTATGACCAT
GATTACGCCAAGCTATTTAGGTGACACTATAGAATACTCAAGCTATGCATCCAACGCGTTGGGAGCTCTC
CCATATGGTCGACCTGCAGGCGGCCGCGAATTCACTAGTGATTCAGGTCAGTTATGGCAGCAGTTGTCAA
AATAAGAGTCCTTCTTTTGCCCGAGATCCACCCCCTTCTCCTCTTGCATGAACTCTAAAGCACAGCTACT
AAAATCTTCAGCCACCTTCTGAAACACCTCATCAACATTTTTTCCTGTTTTGCTGGACGTCTCGAAATGT
TGTGCACCTATTTCATCTGCAAAGTCTTGAACATCATGGTAGTCTACTTGCCGCGTGCTTCGGTCCGCCT
CAATCAGGTCACTTTTGGTACCACATAGATATATTTTGCAGTGCTCCTCACAGTTCTGCAACTCCTTCAC
CCAGAACCTGGCCCTTCCAAAACTGCTGCTGTCAGTCAAGTCATAGCAGACAATGGCAGCACGAGCTCCT
CTGTAGTAAATTCTGCTCATTGCTTCATAACGTTCAGACCCAGCGGTGTCCCATATTCCCAGTGTAATCA
CCTTCTCACCAACATTGAGGGCTTTTGCAACAAATGCAGCCCCTATAGTATTTTGGTAAGGTCCCACAAG
AAAGCGACGATGTACATATCTCTCCACCAGACTGGTTTTACCAACGCTTTCTTTGCCAAGCATGACAACC
TTAGCGTCCACTCGCATGGCAGTCATGATGATATGGGTTTGTGCAAAATCGAATTCCCGCGGCCGCCATG
GCGGCCGGGAGCATGCGACGTCGGGCCCAATTCGCCCTATAGTGAGTCGTATTACAATTCACTGGCCGTC
GTTTTACAACGTCGTGACTGGGAAAACCCTGGCGTTACCCAACTTAATCGCCTTGCAGCACATCCCCCTT
TCGCCAGCTGGCGTAATAGCGAAGAGGCCCGCACCGATCGCCCTTCCCAACAGTTGCGCAGCCTGAATGG
CGAATGG
[124 nt withheld, positions 1548-1671]
C
[91 nt withheld, positions 1673-1763]
A
[49 nt withheld, positions 1765-1813]
CCTTTGACGTTGGAGTCCACGTTCTTT
[37 nt withheld, positions 1841-1877]
ACCCTATCTCGGTCTATTCTTTTGATTTATAAGGGATTTTGCCGATTTCGGCCTATTGGTTAAAAAATGA
GCTGATTTAACAAAAATTTAACGCGAATTTTAACAAAATATTAACGCTTACAATTTCCTGATGCGGTATT
TTCTCCTTACGCATCTGTGCGGTATTTCACACCGCATCAGGTGGCACTTTTCGGGGAAATGTGCGCGGAA
CCCCTATTTGTTTATTTTTCTAAATACATTCAAATATGTATCCGCTCATGAGACAATAACCCTGATAAAT
GCTTCAATAATATTGAAAAAGGAAGAGTATGAGTATTCAACATTTCCGTGTCGCCCTTATTCCCTTTTTT
GCGGCATTTTGCCTTCCTGTTTTTGCTCACCCAGAAACGCTGGTGAAAGTAAAAGATGCTGAAGATCAGT
TGGGTGCACGAGTGGGTTACATCGAACTGGATCTCAACAGCGGTAAGATCCTTGAGAGTTTTCGCCCCGA
AGAACGTTTTCCAATGATGAGCACTTTTAAAGTTCTGCTATGTGGCGCGGTATTATCCCGTATTGACGCC
GGGCAAGAGCAACTCGGTCGCCGCATACACTATTCTCAGAATGACTTGGTTGAGTACTCACCAGTCACAG
AAAAGCATCTTACGGATGGCATGACAGTAAGAGAATTATGCAGTGCTGCCATAACCATGAGTGATAACAC
TGCGGCCAACTTACTTCTGACAACGATCGGAGGACCGAAGGAGCTAACCGCTTTTTTGCACAACATGGGG
GATCATGTAACTCGCCTTGATCGTTGGGAACCGGAGCTGAATGAAGCCATACCAAACGACGAGCGTGACA
CCACGATGCCTGTAGCAATGGCAACAACGTTGCGCAAACTATTAACTGGCGAACTACTTACTCTAGCTTC
CCGGCAACAATTAATAGACTGGATGGAGGCGGATAAAGTTGCAGGACCACTTCTGCGCTCGGCCCTTCCG
GCTGGCTGGTTTATTGCTGATAAATCTGGAGCCGGTGAGCGTGGGTCTCGCGGTATCATTGCAGCACTGG
GGCCAGATGGTAAGCCCTCCCGTATCGTAGTTATCTACACGACGGGGAGTCAGGCAACTATGGATGAACG
AAATAGACAGATCGCTGAGATAGGTGCCTCACTGATTAAGCATTGGTAACTGTCAGACCAAGTTTACTCA
TATATACTTTAGATTGATTTAAAACTTCATTTTTAATTTAAAAGGATCTAGGTGAAGATCCTTTTTGATA
ATCTCATGACCAAAATCCCTTAACGTGAGTTTTCGTTCCACTGAGCGTCAGACCCCGTAGAAAAGATCAA
AGGATCTTCTTGAGATCCTTTTTTTCTGCGCGTAATCTGCTGCTTGCAAACAAAAAAACCACCGCTACCA
GCGGTGGTTTGTTTGCCGGATCAAGAGCTACCAACTCTTTTTCCGAAGGTAACTGGCTTCAGCAGAGCGC
AGATACCAAATACTGTTCTTCTAGTGTAGCCGTAGTTAGGCCACCACTTCAAGAACTCTGTAGCACCGCC
TACATACCTCGCTCTGCTAATCCTGTTACCAGTGGCTGCTGCCAGTGGCGATAAGTCGTGTCTTACCGGG
TTGGACTCAAGACGATAGTTACCGGATAAGGCGCAGCGGTCGGGCTGAACGGGGGGTTCGTGCACACAGC
CCAGCTTGGAGCGAACGACCTACACCGAACTGAGATACCTACAGCGTGAGCTATGAGAAAGCGCCACGCT
TCCCGAAGGGAGAAAGGCGGACA
Features (pLannotate 1.2.2; 14 found; start..end, strand, type, name):
    338..430     +  CDS            lacI (fragment): lac repressor; lacI; The lac repressor binds to the lac operator to inhibit transcription in E. coli. This inhibition can be relieved by adding lactose or isopropyl-β-D-thiogalactopyranoside (IPTG).
    443..464     +  protein_bind   CAP binding site: CAP binding activates transcription in the presence of cAMP. E. coli catabolite activator protein
    479..509     +  promoter       lac promoter: promoter for the E. coli lac operon
    517..533     +  protein_bind   lac operator: The lac repressor binds to the lac operator to inhibit transcription in E. coli. This inhibition can be relieved by adding lactose or isopropyl-β-D-thiogalactopyranoside (IPTG). lac repressor encoded by lacI
    575..593     +  promoter       SP6 promoter: promoter for bacteriophage SP6 RNA polymerase
    605..667     +  CDS            VESPI_VESMG (fragment): Experimental evidence at protein level: Swiss-Prot protein existence level 1. Shows contractile activity on isolated ileum smooth muscle. From Vespa magnifica (Hornet).
    684..1286    -  CDS            RAB24: RAB24_HUMAN - Experimental evidence at protein level: Swiss-Prot protein existence level 1. May be involved in autophagy-related processes. From Homo sapiens (Human).
   1366..1384    -  promoter       T7 promoter: promoter for bacteriophage T7 RNA polymerase
   1387..1544    +  CDS            lacZα (fragment): LacZα fragment of β-galactosidase; lacZ fragment
   1548..1976    +  rep_origin     f1 ori (sequence partly withheld): f1 bacteriophage origin of replication; arrow indicates direction of (+) strand synthesis
   2004..2054    -  misc_feature   bom (fragment): basis of mobility region from pBR322
   2081..2185    +  promoter       AmpR promoter: bla
   2186..3046    +  CDS            AmpR: β-lactamase; bla; confers resistance to ampicillin, carbenicillin, and related antibiotics
   3217..155     +  rep_origin     ori (across the origin): high-copy-number ColE1/pMB1/pBR322/pUC origin of replication
