[The description below was written by a language model from this plasmid's Addgene catalogue record and pLannotate feature annotations shown in this document.]
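Description:
Rab24 cds in pGem-T Easy is a bacterial cloning plasmid of about 3.65 kb carrying the coding sequence of zebrafish (Danio rerio) rab24, a member of the Rab small GTPase family, inserted into the Promega pGEM-T Easy TA-cloning backbone. It belongs to a library of full-length zebrafish rab clones. The plasmid is maintained in E. coli at high copy through a ColE1/pUC-type origin and is selected with ampicillin via the β-lactamase gene and its own promoter. An f1 phage origin is also present, which in principle allows production of single-stranded DNA.

The insert sits in the multiple cloning region that interrupts the lacZα fragment, downstream of the lac promoter, operator and CAP site that normally support blue/white screening of recombinants. The cloning site is flanked by opposing bacteriophage SP6 and T7 RNA polymerase promoters. In the annotated sequence the roughly 600 bp Rab24 open reading frame lies on the reverse strand, in the same orientation as the T7 promoter. T7 transcription should therefore yield sense RNA, and SP6 transcription should yield the antisense strand suitable as a riboprobe. The annotation software labelled the insert by homology to human RAB24, but the catalogue entry identifies it as the zebrafish gene. A short hit to a hornet peptide next to the insert is most likely a spurious match to polylinker sequence.

There is no eukaryotic promoter, tag or reporter, so the plasmid is not an expression vector. Its stated use is as a template for in situ hybridisation probes, and it can also serve other purposes such as a source of the coding sequence for subcloning.
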