Addgene plasmid #80543: Rab24 cds in pGem-T Easy
Purpose: Can be used for in situ hybridisation or other purposes
Depositing lab: Rob Parton. Depositing organization: University of Queensland, Institute for Molecular Bioscience. Publication: A plasmid library of full-length zebrafish rab proteins for in vivo cell biology. Hall TE, Martel N, Lo HP, Xiong Z, Parton RG. Cell Logist. 2017 Mar 1;7(1):e1301151. doi: 10.1080/21592799.2017.1301151. eCollection 2017. PubMed 28396820.
Backbone
  Vector backbone: pGemT easy
  Backbone manufacturer: Promega
Growth in bacteria
  Bacterial resistance: Ampicillin, 100 μg/mL
  Growth temperature: 37°C
  Growth strain: DH5alpha
  Copy number: High Copy
Gene/Insert
  Gene/Insert name: rab24
  Species: D. rerio (zebrafish)
  Entrez Gene: rab24 (a.k.a. im:7142760, im:7155843, zgc:112047)
Terms and licenses: Academic/Nonprofit Terms; Industry Terms: Not Available to Industry
How to cite: Rab24 cds in pGem-T Easy was a gift from Rob Parton (Addgene plasmid # 80543 ; http://n2t.net/addgene:80543 ; RRID:Addgene_80543)
